Addgene plasmid #230217: AiP12605 - pAAV-AiE0773m-minBG-SYFP2-WPRE3-BGHpA (Alias: CN2605)
Purpose: AiE0773m is an enhancer sequence, designed to drive AAV-mediated transgene expression in specific populations of brain cells
Depositing lab: Allen Institute for Brain Science & Boaz Levi. Depositing organization: Allen Institute. Publication: A suite of enhancer AAVs and transgenic mouse lines for genetic access to cortical cell types. Ben-Simon Y, Hooper M, Narayan S, Daigle TL, Dwivedi D, Way SW, Oster A, Stafford DA, Mich JK, Taormina MJ, Martinez RA, Opitz-Araya X, Roth JR, Alexander JR, Allen S, Amster A, Arbuckle J, Ayala A, Baker PM, Bakken TE, Barcelli T, Barta S, Bendrick J, Bertagnolli D, Bielstein C, Bishwakarma P, Bowlus J, Boyer G, Brouner K, Casian B, Casper T, Chakka AB, Chakrabarty R, Chance RK, Chavan S, Clark M, Colbert K, Collman F, Daniel S, Departee M, DiValentin P, Donadio N, Dotson N, Egdorf T, Fliss T, Gabitto M, Garcia J, Gary A, Gasperini M, Gloe J, Goldy J, Gore BB, Graybuck L, Greisman N, Haeseleer F, Halterman C, Haradon Z, Hastings SD, Helback O, Ho W, Hockemeyer D, Huang C, Huff S, Hunker A, Johansen N, Jones D, Juneau Z, Kalmbach B, Kannan M, Khem S, Kussick E, Kutsal R, Larsen R, Lee C, Lee AY, Leibly M, Lenz GH, Li S, Liang E, Lusk N, Madigan Z, Malloy J, Malone J, McCue R, Melchor J, Mollenkopf T, Moosman S, Morin E, Newman D, Ng L, Ngo K, Omstead V, Otto S, Oyama A, Pena N, Pham T, Phillips E, Pom CA, Potekhina L, Ransford S, Ray PL, Rette D, Reynoldson C, Rimorin C, Rocha D, Ruiz A, Sanchez REA, Sawyer L, Sedeno-Cortes A, Sevigny JP, Shapovalova N, Shepard N, Shulga L, Sigler AR, Siverts L, Soliman S, Somasundaram S, Staats B, Stewart K, Szelenyi E, Tieu M, Trader C, Tran A, van Velthoven CTJ, Walker M, Wang Y, Weed N, Wirthlin M, Wood T, Wynalda B, Yao Z, Zhou T, Ariza J, Dee N, Reding M, Ronellenfitch K, Mufti S, Sunkin SM, Smith KA, Esposito L, Waters J, Thyagarajan B, Yao S, Lein ES, Zeng H, Levi BP, Ngai J, Ting JT, Tasic B. Cell. 2025 May 16:S0092-8674(25)00513-6. doi: 10.1016/j.cell.2025.05.002. PubMed 40403729.
Backbone
  Vector backbone: pAAV2
  Vector type: AAV
Growth in bacteria
  Bacterial resistance: Ampicillin, 100 μg/mL
  Growth temperature: 37°C
  Growth strain: NEB Stable
  Copy number: High Copy
Gene/Insert
  Gene/Insert name: SYFP2
  Species: Synthetic
  Promoter: minBG
  Cloning method: Gibson Cloning
Terms and licenses: Academic/Nonprofit Terms; Industry Terms: Not Available to Industry
How to cite: AiP12605 - pAAV-AiE0773m-minBG-SYFP2-WPRE3-BGHpA (Alias: CN2605) was a gift from Allen Institute for Brain Science & Boaz Levi (Addgene plasmid # 230217 ; http://n2t.net/addgene:230217 ; RRID:Addgene_230217)
