[The description below was written by a language model from this plasmid's Addgene catalogue record and pLannotate feature annotations shown in this document.]
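Description:
AiP12605 - pAAV-AiE0773m-minBG-SYFP2-WPRE3-BGHpA (alias CN2605) is a 4,771 nt AAV transfer plasmid on a pAAV2 backbone. It is intended for packaging a recombinant AAV genome that reports the activity of a candidate brain enhancer. In bacteria it is maintained through a high-copy ColE1/pUC-type origin and selected with ampicillin via the AmpR (β-lactamase) gene and its own promoter. The backbone also carries an f1 phage origin and small remnants of the pBR322 bom and rop regions. AAV2 inverted terminal repeats flank the payload and provide the cis signals for genome replication and encapsidation. The annotation detects the downstream ITR in full, while the upstream one appears only as two short fragments, which is common for these repeat-rich, hard-to-sequence elements.

Between the ITRs, the enhancer AiE0773m is placed upstream of a minimal beta-globin promoter (minBG). Neither element is called out in the automated feature table, but both are named in the catalogue entry and presumably occupy the unannotated stretch before the reporter. A minimal promoter has little activity of its own, so transcription depends mainly on the enhancer. This confines expression of SYFP2, a fast-maturing monomeric yellow fluorescent protein derived from Aequorea victoria, to cells in which the enhancer is active. The transcript is followed by WPRE3, a shortened woodchuck hepatitis virus posttranscriptional element (annotated as two WPRE fragments) that boosts expression while saving packaging space, and by the bovine growth hormone polyadenylation signal.

The construct belongs to a collection of enhancer AAVs developed for genetic access to cortical cell types. It is used to label specific brain cell populations, although the record does not state which population AiE0773m targets.
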