Features (pLannotate 1.2.2; 14 found; start..end, strand, type, name):
    313..340     +  repeat_region  AAV2 ITR (fragment): inverted terminal repeat of adeno-associated virus serotype 2 inverted
    369..396     +  repeat_region  AAV2 ITR (fragment): inverted terminal repeat of adeno-associated virus serotype 2 inverted
   1090..1806    +  CDS            SYFP2: SYFP2 is a basic (constitutively fluorescent) yellow fluorescent protein published in 2006, derived from Aequorea victoria. It is reported to be a very rapidly-maturing monomer with moderate acid sensitivity.
   1846..2003    +  misc_feature   WPRE (fragment): woodchuck hepatitis virus posttranscriptional regulatory element
   2009..2089    +  misc_feature   WPRE (fragment): woodchuck hepatitis virus posttranscriptional regulatory element
   2106..2217    +  polyA_signal   bGH poly(A) signal: bovine growth hormone polyadenylation signal
   2335..2475    +  repeat_region  AAV2 ITR: inverted terminal repeat of adeno-associated virus serotype 2 inverted
   2480..2531    -  misc_feature   bom (fragment): basis of mobility region from pBR322
   2550..3005    +  rep_origin     f1 ori (sequence partly withheld): f1 bacteriophage origin of replication; arrow indicates direction of (+) strand synthesis
   3006..3055    -  misc_feature   bom (fragment): basis of mobility region from pBR322
   3157..3192    -  CDS            rop (fragment): Rop protein, which maintains plasmids at low copy number; rop
   3287..3391    +  promoter       AmpR promoter: bla
   3392..4252    +  CDS            AmpR: β-lactamase; bla; confers resistance to ampicillin, carbenicillin, and related antibiotics
   4423..240     +  rep_origin     ori (across the origin): high-copy-number ColE1/pMB1/pBR322/pUC origin of replication
>Addgene plasmid #230217 | AiP12605 - pAAV-AiE0773m-minBG-SYFP2-WPRE3-BGHpA (Alias: CN2605) | addgene full sequence | sequence record 470475 | Addgene NGS Result
GAGCGAACGACCTACACCGAACTGAGATACCTACAGCGTGAGCTATGAGAAAGCGCCACGCTTCCCGAAG
GGAGAAAGGCGGACAGGTATCCGGTAAGCGGCAGGGTCGGAACAGGAGAGCGCACGAGGGAGCTTCCAGG
GGGAAACGCCTGGTATCTTTATAGTCCTGTCGGGTTTCGCCACCTCTGACTTGAGCGTCGATTTTTGTGA
TGCTCGTCAGGGGGGCGGAGCCTATGGAAAAACGCCAGCAACGCGGCCTTTTTACGGTTCCTGGCCTTTT
GCTGGCCTTTTGCTCACATGTCCTGCAGGCAGCTGCGCGCTCGCTCGCTCACTGAGGCCGCCCGGGCGTC
GGGCGACCTTTGGTCGCCCGGCCTCAGTGAGCGAGCGAGCGCGCAGAGAGGGAGTGGCCAACTCCATCAC
TAGGGGTTCCTGCGGCCGCACGCGTGTGTGTGTGTGTGTGTGTGTGTGTATGTGTGTGTGTGTTCAGGTG
CTTGTAGAGACCAAAAGATATCAGATGCCCCAGAGCTGGAGTTATGGGATGTTGTAAGCTGTCTGATGTA
GGTGCTGGGAACCAGACTTGGGGCATACTCTTAACTACTGAGCCACCTCTCTAGCCCCTCCCTCTTGGCT
CGCTGACTAATAAGCTCTAGGAATCTGTGTCTCCATTTTCCCAGCTCTGGGATTCCAGGAGTGAGCTGTC
ATGCTTGACATTTTATGTGGGTTCTGGGGGTTGAATGTGGGACCTTGTGTAGCATTTTACCAACTGAGCT
ACACGTGACCGCCCTGCTCATGGAAGCTGGCAATTGCATTTTCTGGTAAAACTGTATTTGTGTGAGAGTT
CTTTGGATTCTATGTGTTATGCCATAGCTTAGATTCCTACTGATATATAAAACACCCAGAAAACCTGATG
CTTCTGTTTGTTCTCTGTGTGCTCTGACCTTGGCCCGGTCAGGCCTGGCTGTCATGGCTTGTCTGATACA
CACCCTGCCAGAGCTCGGGCTGGGCATAAAAGTCAGGGCAGAGCCATCTATTGCTTACATTTGCTTCTGG
GATCCAGATCTTTCGAAGCTAGCGCTACCGGTCGCCACCATGGTGAGCAAGGGCGAGGAGCTGTTCACCG
GGGTGGTGCCCATCCTGGTCGAGCTGGACGGCGACGTAAACGGCCACAAGTTCAGCGTGTCCGGCGAGGG
CGAGGGCGATGCCACCTACGGCAAGCTGACCCTGAAGCTGATCTGCACCACCGGCAAGCTGCCCGTGCCC
TGGCCCACCCTCGTGACCACCCTGGGCTACGGCGTGCAGTGCTTCGCCCGCTACCCCGACCACATGAAGC
AGCACGACTTCTTCAAGTCCGCCATGCCCGAAGGCTACGTCCAGGAGCGCACCATCTTCTTCAAGGACGA
CGGCAACTACAAGACCCGCGCCGAGGTGAAGTTCGAGGGCGACACCCTGGTGAACCGCATCGAGCTGAAG
GGCATCGACTTCAAGGAGGACGGCAACATCCTGGGGCACAAGCTGGAGTACAACTACAACAGCCACAACG
TCTATATCACCGCCGACAAGCAGAAGAACGGCATCAAGGCCAACTTCAAGATCCGCCACAACATCGAGGA
CGGCGGCGTGCAGCTCGCCGACCACTACCAGCAGAACACCCCCATCGGCGACGGCCCCGTGCTGCTGCCC
GACAACCACTACCTGAGCTACCAGTCCAAGCTGAGCAAAGACCCCAACGAGAAGCGCGATCACATGGTCC
TGCTGGAGTTCGTGACCGCCGCCGGGATCACTCTCGGCATGGACGAGCTGTACAAGTAAGTCGACGGCGC
GCCGCGGCCGCGAATTCGATATCATAATCAACCTCTGGATTACAAAATTTGTGAAAGATTGACTGGTATT
CTTAACTATGTTGCTCCTTTTACGCTATGTGGATACGCTGCTTTAATGCCTTTGTATCATGCTATTGCTT
CCCGTATGGCTTTCATTTTCTCCTCCTTGTATAAATCCTGGTTAGTTCTTGCCACGGCGGAACTCATCGC
CGCCTGCCTTGCCCGCTGCTGGACAGGGGCTCGGCTGTTGGGCACTGACAATTCCGTGGCTCGAGAGATC
TTCGACTGTGCCTTCTAGTTGCCAGCCATCTGTTGTTTGCCCCTCCCCCGTGCCTTCCTTGACCCTGGAA
GGTGCCACTCCCACTGTCCTTTCCTAATAAAATGAGGAAATTGCATCGCATTGTCTGAGTAGGTGTCATT
CTATTCTGGGGGGTGGGGTGGGGCAGGACAGCAAGGGGGAGGATTGGGAAGACAATAGCAGGCATGAGAT
CTCACGTGCGGACCGAGCGGCCGCAGGAACCCCTAGTGATGGAGTTGGCCACTCCCTCTCTGCGCGCTCG
CTCGCTCACTGAGGCCGGGCGACCAAAGGTCGCCCGACGCCCGGGCTTTGCCCGGGCGGCCTCAGTGAGC
GAGCGAGCGCGCAGCTGCCTGCAGGGGCGCCTGATGCGGTATTTTCTCCTTACGCATCTGTGCGGTATTT
CACACCGCATA
[95 nt withheld, positions 2532-2626]
T
[46 nt withheld, positions 2628-2673]
C
[141 nt withheld, positions 2675-2815]
CCTTTGACGTTGGAGTCCACGTTCTTT
[37 nt withheld, positions 2843-2879]
ACTCTATCTCGGGCTATTCTTTTGATTTATAAGGGATTTTGCCGATTTCGGTCTATTGGTTAAAAAATGA
GCTGATTTAACAAAAATTTAACGCGAATTTTAACAAAATATTAACGTTTACAATTTTATGGTGCACTCTC
AGTACAATCTGCTCTGATGCCGCATAGTTAAGCCAGCCCCGACACCCGCCAACACCCGCTGACGCGCCCT
GACGGGCTTGTCTGCTCCCGGCATCCGCTTACAGACAAGCTGTGACCGTCTCCGGGAGCTGCATGTGTCA
GAGGTTTTCACCGTCATCACCGAAACGCGCGAGACGAAAGGGCCTCGTGATACGCCTATTTTTATAGGTT
AATGTCATGATAATAATGGTTTCTTAGACGTCAGGTGGCACTTTTCGGGGAAATGTGCGCGGAACCCCTA
TTTGTTTATTTTTCTAAATACATTCAAATATGTATCCGCTCATGAGACAATAACCCTGATAAATGCTTCA
ATAATATTGAAAAAGGAAGAGTATGAGTATTCAACATTTCCGTGTCGCCCTTATTCCCTTTTTTGCGGCA
TTTTGCCTTCCTGTTTTTGCTCACCCAGAAACGCTGGTGAAAGTAAAAGATGCTGAAGATCAGTTGGGTG
CACGAGTGGGTTACATCGAACTGGATCTCAACAGCGGTAAGATCCTTGAGAGTTTTCGCCCCGAAGAACG
TTTTCCAATGATGAGCACTTTTAAAGTTCTGCTATGTGGCGCGGTATTATCCCGTATTGACGCCGGGCAA
GAGCAACTCGGTCGCCGCATACACTATTCTCAGAATGACTTGGTTGAGTACTCACCAGTCACAGAAAAGC
ATCTTACGGATGGCATGACAGTAAGAGAATTATGCAGTGCTGCCATAACCATGAGTGATAACACTGCGGC
CAACTTACTTCTGACAACGATCGGAGGACCGAAGGAGCTAACCGCTTTTTTGCACAACATGGGGGATCAT
GTAACTCGCCTTGATCGTTGGGAACCGGAGCTGAATGAAGCCATACCAAACGACGAGCGTGACACCACGA
TGCCTGTAGCAATGGCAACAACGTTGCGCAAACTATTAACTGGCGAACTACTTACTCTAGCTTCCCGGCA
ACAATTAATAGACTGGATGGAGGCGGATAAAGTTGCAGGACCACTTCTGCGCTCGGCCCTTCCGGCTGGC
TGGTTTATTGCTGATAAATCTGGAGCCGGTGAGCGTGGGTCTCGCGGTATCATTGCAGCACTGGGGCCAG
ATGGTAAGCCCTCCCGTATCGTAGTTATCTACACGACGGGGAGTCAGGCAACTATGGATGAACGAAATAG
ACAGATCGCTGAGATAGGTGCCTCACTGATTAAGCATTGGTAACTGTCAGACCAAGTTTACTCATATATA
CTTTAGATTGATTTAAAACTTCATTTTTAATTTAAAAGGATCTAGGTGAAGATCCTTTTTGATAATCTCA
TGACCAAAATCCCTTAACGTGAGTTTTCGTTCCACTGAGCGTCAGACCCCGTAGAAAAGATCAAAGGATC
TTCTTGAGATCCTTTTTTTCTGCGCGTAATCTGCTGCTTGCAAACAAAAAAACCACCGCTACCAGCGGTG
GTTTGTTTGCCGGATCAAGAGCTACCAACTCTTTTTCCGAAGGTAACTGGCTTCAGCAGAGCGCAGATAC
CAAATACTGTTCTTCTAGTGTAGCCGTAGTTAGGCCACCACTTCAAGAACTCTGTAGCACCGCCTACATA
CCTCGCTCTGCTAATCCTGTTACCAGTGGCTGCTGCCAGTGGCGATAAGTCGTGTCTTACCGGGTTGGAC
TCAAGACGATAGTTACCGGATAAGGCGCAGCGGTCGGGCTGAACGGGGGGTTCGTGCACACAGCCCAGCT
TG
